Addgene plasmid #160341: pMTU-DO-LEU-C4
Purpose: (Empty Backbone) High-copy expression vector for K. marxianus, leucine selection
Depositing lab: John Morrissey. Depositing organization: University College Cork. Publication: Rational engineering of Kluyveromyces marxianus to create a chassis for the production of aromatic products. Rajkumar AS, Morrissey JP. Microb Cell Fact. 2020 Nov 11;19(1):207. doi: 10.1186/s12934-020-01461-7. PubMed 33176787.
Backbone
  Vector backbone: Constructed from MoClo Yeast Toolkit (Kit # 1000000061) and own yeast ARS (Addgene plasmid 125062)
  Backbone manufacturer: Partially Addgene
  Backbone size (bp): 4303
  Vector type: Yeast Expression ; Kluyveromyces marxianus
  Promoter: n/a
  Selectable markers: LEU2
Growth in bacteria
  Bacterial resistance: Kanamycin, 50 μg/mL
  Growth temperature: 37°C
  Growth strain: DH5alpha
  Copy number: High Copy
Gene/Insert
  Sequencing primers: 5′ tttgctggccttttgctc; 3′ agaatagtctaaagagaagggtc
Terms and licenses: Academic/Nonprofit Terms; Industry Terms: Not Available to Industry
How to cite: pMTU-DO-LEU-C4 was a gift from John Morrissey (Addgene plasmid # 160341 ; http://n2t.net/addgene:160341 ; RRID:Addgene_160341)
