[The description below was written by a language model from this plasmid's Addgene catalogue record and pLannotate feature annotations shown in this document.]
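Description:
pMTU-DO-LEU-C4 is an empty-backbone yeast expression vector for Kluyveromyces marxianus, assembled from MoClo Yeast Toolkit parts together with a yeast autonomously replicating sequence supplied by the depositing lab. It is an E. coli–yeast shuttle plasmid. In bacteria it replicates from a high-copy ColE1/pUC-type origin and is selected with kanamycin through the aph(3')-Ia KanR gene. In yeast it is selected by leucine prototrophy, using the S. cerevisiae LEU2 coding sequence under its own LEU2 promoter to complement a leucine-auxotrophic host. The catalogue describes it as high-copy in K. marxianus, but the ARS element responsible for yeast replication is not picked up by the automated annotation, so its position cannot be given from the feature table.

No expression promoter or gene of interest is recorded, consistent with its role as a recipient vector. In the cargo position both sequence records show a superfolder GFP coding sequence followed by the bacterial rrnB T1 and T7Te terminators. In the Yeast Toolkit design this kind of bacterial GFP cassette serves as a dropout marker that is replaced during Golden Gate assembly, so that correct clones can be recognised as non-fluorescent colonies; the "DO" in the name fits this, although the record does not say so explicitly. A short fragment matching an S. cerevisiae ORF is probably incidental sequence carried in a toolkit part.

The depositor and NGS-verified sequences are both 5,329 nt with identical features, differing only in start coordinate. The listed backbone size of 4,303 bp is smaller, and the record does not explain the difference. The associated work concerns engineering K. marxianus as a chassis for producing aromatic compounds.
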