Features (pLannotate 1.2.2; 8 found; start..end, strand, type, name):
    351..1064    +  CDS            superfolder GFP: GFP variant that folds robustly even when fused to poorly folded proteins (Pédelacq et al., 2006)
   1076..1147    +  terminator     rrnB T1 terminator: transcription terminator T1 from the E. coli rrnB gene
   1163..1190    +  terminator     T7Te terminator: phage T7 early transcription terminator
   1425..1502    +  CDS            YO192_YEAST (fragment): Experimental evidence at protein level: Swiss-Prot protein existence level 1. From Saccharomyces cerevisiae (strain ATCC 204508 / S288c) (Baker's yeast).
   1642..2049    +  promoter       LEU2 promoter: S. cerevisiae LEU2
   2050..3141    +  CDS            LEU2: LEU3_YEAST - Experimental evidence at protein level: Swiss-Prot protein existence level 1. Catalyzes the oxidation of 3-carboxy-2-hydroxy-4- methylpentanoate (3-isopropylmalate) to 3-carboxy-4-methyl-2- oxopentanoate. The product decarboxylates to 4-methyl-2 oxopentanoate. From Saccharomyces cerevisiae (strain ATCC 204508 / S288c) (Baker's yeast).
   3594..4409    -  CDS            KanR: aminoglycoside phosphotransferase; aph(3')-Ia; confers resistance to kanamycin in bacteria or G418 (Geneticin®) in eukaryotes
   4634..5222    +  rep_origin     ori: high-copy-number ColE1/pMB1/pBR322/pUC origin of replication
>Addgene plasmid #160341 | pMTU-DO-LEU-C4 | depositor full sequence | sequence record 310508 | pMTU-DO-LEU-C4 sequence 5329 bps
CCCTGAATTCGCATCTAGACTGATGAGACGTGGTAGAGCCACAAACAGCCGGTACAAGCAACGATCTCCA
GGACCATCTGAATCATGCGCGGATGACACGAACTCACGACGGCGATCACAGACATTAACCCACAGTACAG
ACACTGCGACAACGTGGCAATTCGTCGCAATACAACGTGAGACCGAAAGTGAAACGTGATTTCATGCGTC
ATTTTGAACATTTTGTAAATCTTATTTAATAATGTGTGCGGCAATTCACATTTAATTTATGAATGTTTTC
TTAACATCGCGGCAACTCAAGAAACGGCAGGTTCGGATCTTAGCTACTAGAGAAAGAGGAGAAATACTAG
ATGCGTAAAGGCGAAGAGCTGTTCACTGGTGTCGTCCCTATTCTGGTGGAACTGGATGGTGATGTCAACG
GTCATAAGTTTTCCGTGCGTGGCGAGGGTGAAGGTGACGCAACTAATGGTAAACTGACGCTGAAGTTCAT
CTGTACTACTGGTAAACTGCCGGTTCCTTGGCCGACTCTGGTAACGACGCTGACTTATGGTGTTCAGTGC
TTTGCTCGTTATCCGGACCATATGAAGCAGCATGACTTCTTCAAGTCCGCCATGCCGGAAGGCTATGTGC
AGGAACGCACGATTTCCTTTAAGGATGACGGCACGTACAAAACGCGTGCGGAAGTGAAATTTGAAGGCGA
TACCCTGGTAAACCGCATTGAGCTGAAAGGCATTGACTTTAAAGAGGACGGCAATATCCTGGGCCATAAG
CTGGAATACAATTTTAACAGCCACAATGTTTACATCACCGCCGATAAACAAAAAAATGGCATTAAAGCGA
ATTTTAAAATTCGCCACAACGTGGAGGATGGCAGCGTGCAGCTGGCTGATCACTACCAGCAAAACACTCC
AATCGGTGATGGTCCTGTTCTGCTGCCAGACAATCACTATCTGAGCACGCAAAGCGTTCTGTCTAAAGAT
CCGAACGAGAAACGCGATCATATGGTTCTGCTGGAGTTCGTAACCGCAGCGGGCATCACGCATGGTATGG
ATGAACTGTACAAATGACCAGGCATCAAATAAAACGAAAGGCTCAGTCGAAAGACTGGGCCTTTCGTTTT
ATCTGTTGTTTGTCGGTGAACGCTCTCTACTAGAGTCACACTGGCTCACCTTCGGGTGGGCCTTTCTGCG
TTTATAGGTCTCAGCTGGAAATCTGCTCGTCAGTGGTGCTCACACTGACGAATCATGTACAGATCATACC
GATGACTGCCTGGCGACTCACAACTAAGCAAGACAGCCGGAACCAGCGCCGGCGAACACCACTGCATATA
TGGCATATCACAACAGTCCACGTCTCAAGCAGTTACAGAGATGTTACGAACCACTAGTGCACTGCAGTAC
ATCGAGGAGAACTTCTAGTATATCTACATACCTAATATTATTGCCTTATTAAAAATGGAATCCCAACAAT
TACATCAAAATCCACATTCTCTTCAAAATCAATTGTCCTGTACTTCCTTGTTCATGTGTGTTCAAAAACG
TTATATTTATAGGATAATTATACTCTATTTCTCAACAAGTAATTGGTTGTTTGGCCGAGCGGTCTAAGGC
GCCTGATTCAAGAAATATCTTGACCGCAGTTAACTGTGGGAATACTCAGGTATCGTAAGATGCAAGAGTT
CGAATCTCTTAGCAACCATTATTTTTTTCCTCAACATAACGAGAACACACAGGGGCGCTATCGCACAGAA
TCAAATTCGATGACTGGAAATTTTTTGTTAATTTCAGAGGTCGCCTGACGCATATACCTTTTTCAACTGA
AAAATTGGGAGAAAAAGGAAAGGTGAGAGCGCCGGAACCGGCTTTTCATATAGAATAGAGAAGCGTTCAT
GACTAAATGCTTGCATCACAATACTTGAAGTTGACAATATTATTTAAGGACCTATTGTTTTTTCCAATAG
GTGGTTAGCAATCGTCTTACTTTCTAACTTTTCTTACCTTTTACATTTCAGCAATATATATATATATATT
TCAAGGATATACCATTCTAATGTCTGCCCCTAAGAAGATCGTCGTTTTGCCAGGTGACCACGTTGGTCAA
GAAATCACAGCCGAAGCCATTAAGGTTCTTAAAGCTATTTCTGATGTTCGTTCCAATGTCAAGTTCGATT
TCGAAAATCATTTAATTGGTGGTGCTGCTATCGATGCTACAGGTGTTCCACTTCCAGATGAGGCGCTGGA
AGCCTCCAAGAAGGCTGATGCCGTTTTGTTAGGTGCTGTGGGTGGTCCTAAATGGGGAACCGGTAGTGTT
AGACCTGAACAAGGTTTACTAAAAATCCGTAAAGAACTTCAATTGTACGCCAACTTAAGACCATGTAACT
TTGCATCCGACTCTCTTTTAGACTTATCTCCAATCAAGCCACAATTTGCTAAAGGTACTGACTTCGTTGT
TGTCAGAGAATTAGTGGGAGGTATTTACTTTGGTAAGAGAAAGGAGGACGATGGTGATGGTGTCGCTTGG
GATAGTGAACAATACACCGTTCCAGAAGTGCAAAGAATCACAAGAATGGCCGCTTTCATGGCCCTACAAC
ATGAGCCACCATTGCCTATTTGGTCCTTGGATAAAGCTAATGTTTTGGCCTCTTCAAGATTATGGAGAAA
AACTGTGGAGGAAACCATCAAGAACGAATTTCCTACATTGAAGGTTCAACATCAATTGATTGATTCTGCC
GCCATGATCCTAGTTAAGAACCCAACCCACCTAAATGGTATTATAATCACCAGCAACATGTTTGGTGATA
TCATCTCCGATGAAGCCTCCGTTATCCCAGGTTCCTTGGGTTTGTTGCCATCTGCGTCCTTGGCCTCTTT
GCCAGACAAGAACACCGCATTTGGTTTGTACGAACCATGCCACGGTTCTGCTCCAGATTTGCCAAAGAAT
AAGGTCAACCCTATCGCCACTATCTTGTCTGCTGCAATGATGTTGAAATTGTCATTGAACTTGCCTGAAG
AAGGTAAGGCCATTGAAGATGCAGTTAAAAAGGTTTTGGATGCAGGTATCAGAACTGGTGATTTAGGTGG
TTCCAACAGTACCACCGAAGTCGGTGATGCTGTCGCCGAAGAAGTTAAGAAAATCCTTGCTTAACCTGGA
GGACCCTTCTCTTTAGACTATTCTACTCTTATGCACGTAAAAAATTCTAGGAAATATGTATTAACTAGGA
GTAAAATAACCGGCTAGTGGCATTCATATAGCCGTCTGTTTACATCTACATCACACATTTCGAGTGTATA
TCTCGCAACGTTGGCGTTAAATAGGCAGGAGTCAATACTTTCTAACATTGACCATTTTGCATCATTTTGT
TACGGAAAAGTGCTTTCCAATCATATATAATTAAAACTAGCGGATCACATTAAAAAGTTCATCCAAAGTG
AAAAAACATTCTAAATTTAGTAGACAGCAATTGTTTTAAAAGGGTGTTCCTATTTTCATATAACGGAGAG
AGTTAAGCTTCCTGTATACAATTAGCAAATATTTTCACTATAGAGACCTGGGACCCGAGCGGCCGCGTGT
TACAACCAATTAACCAATTCTGATTAGAAAAACTCATCGAGCATCAAATGAAACTGCAATTTATTCATAT
CAGGATTATCAATACCATATTTTTGAAAAAGCCGTTTCTGTAATGAAGGAGAAAACTCACCGAGGCAGTT
CCATAGGATGGCAAGATCCTGGTATCGGTCTGCGATTCCGACTCGTCCAACATCAATACAACCTATTAAT
TTCCCCTCGTCAAAAATAAGGTTATCAAGTGAGAAATCACCATGAGTGACGACTGAATCCGGTGAGAATG
GCAAAAGCTTATGCATTTCTTTCCAGACTTGTTCAACAGGCCAGCCATTACGCTCGTCATCAAAATCACT
CGCATCAACCAAACCGTTATTCATTCGTGATTGCGCCTGAGCGAGGCGAAATACGCGATCGCTGTTAAAA
GGACAATTACAAACAGGAATCGAATGCAACCGGCGCAGGAACACTGCCAGCGCATCAACAATATTTTCAC
CTGAATCAGGATATTCTTCTAATACCTGGAATGCTGTTTTCCCGGGGATCGCAGTGGTGAGTAACCATGC
ATCATCAGGAGTACGGATAAAATGCTTGATGGTCGGAAGAGGCATAAATTCCGTCAGCCAGTTTAGTCTG
ACCATCTCATCTGTAACATCATTGGCAACGCTACCTTTGCCATGTTTCAGAAACAACTCTGGCGCATCGG
GCTTCCCATACAATCGATAGATTGTCGCACCTGATTGCCCGACATTATCGCGAGCCCATTTATACCCATA
TAAATCAGCATCCATGTTGGAATTTAATCGCGGCCTGGAGCAAGACGTTTCCCGTTGAATATGGCTCATA
ACACCCCTTGTATTACTGTTTATGTAAGCAGACAGTTTTATTGTTCATGATGATATATTTTTATCTTGTG
CAATGTAACATCAGAGATTTTGAGACACAACGTGGCTTTGTTGAATAAATCGAACTTTTGCTGAGTTGAA
GGATCAGTCATGACCAAAATCCCTTAACGTGAGTTTTCGTTCCACTGAGCGTCAGACCCCGTAGAAAAGA
TCAAAGGATCTTCTTGAGATCCTTTTTTTCTGCGCGTAATCTGCTGCTTGCAAACAAAAAAACCACCGCT
ACCAGCGGTGGTTTGTTTGCCGGATCAAGAGCTACCAACTCTTTTTCCGAAGGTAACTGGCTTCAGCAGA
GCGCAGATACCAAATACTGTTCTTCTAGTGTAGCCGTAGTTAGGCCACCACTTCAAGAACTCTGTAGCAC
CGCCTACATACCTCGCTCTGCTAATCCTGTTACCAGTGGCTGCTGCCAGTGGCGATAAGTCGTGTCTTAC
CGGGTTGGACTCAAGACGATAGTTACCGGATAAGGCGCAGCGGTCGGGCTGAACGGGGGGTTCGTGCACA
CAGCCCAGCTTGGAGCGAACGACCTACACCGAACTGAGATACCTACAGCGTGAGCTATGAGAAAGCGCCA
CGCTTCCCGAAGGGAGAAAGGCGGACAGGTATCCGGTAAGCGGCAGGGTCGGAACAGGAGAGCGCACGAG
GGAGCTTCCAGGGGGAAACGCCTGGTATCTTTATAGTCCTGTCGGGTTTCGCCACCTCTGACTTGAGCGT
CGATTTTTGTGATGCTCGTCAGGGGGGCGGAGCCTATGGAAAAACGCCAGCAACGCGGCCTTTTTACGGT
TCCTGGCCTTTTGCTGGCCTTTTGCTCACATGTTCTTTCCTGCGTTATCCCCTGATTCTGTGGATAACCG
TGCGGCCGC
