Features (pLannotate 1.2.2; 8 found; start..end, strand, type, name):
    294..365     +  terminator     rrnB T1 terminator: transcription terminator T1 from the E. coli rrnB gene
    381..408     +  terminator     T7Te terminator: phage T7 early transcription terminator
    643..720     +  CDS            YO192_YEAST (fragment): Experimental evidence at protein level: Swiss-Prot protein existence level 1. From Saccharomyces cerevisiae (strain ATCC 204508 / S288c) (Baker's yeast).
    860..1267    +  promoter       LEU2 promoter: S. cerevisiae LEU2
   1268..2359    +  CDS            LEU2: LEU3_YEAST - Experimental evidence at protein level: Swiss-Prot protein existence level 1. Catalyzes the oxidation of 3-carboxy-2-hydroxy-4- methylpentanoate (3-isopropylmalate) to 3-carboxy-4-methyl-2- oxopentanoate. The product decarboxylates to 4-methyl-2 oxopentanoate. From Saccharomyces cerevisiae (strain ATCC 204508 / S288c) (Baker's yeast).
   2812..3627    -  CDS            KanR: aminoglycoside phosphotransferase; aph(3')-Ia; confers resistance to kanamycin in bacteria or G418 (Geneticin®) in eukaryotes
   3852..4440    +  rep_origin     ori: high-copy-number ColE1/pMB1/pBR322/pUC origin of replication
   4898..282     +  CDS            superfolder GFP (across the origin): GFP variant that folds robustly even when fused to poorly folded proteins (Pédelacq et al., 2006)
>Addgene plasmid #160341 | pMTU-DO-LEU-C4 | addgene full sequence | sequence record 318011 | Addgene NGS Result
TTTAACAGCCACAATGTTTACATCACCGCCGATAAACAAAAAAATGGCATTAAAGCGAATTTTAAAATTC
GCCACAACGTGGAGGATGGCAGCGTGCAGCTGGCTGATCACTACCAGCAAAACACTCCAATCGGTGATGG
TCCTGTTCTGCTGCCAGACAATCACTATCTGAGCACGCAAAGCGTTCTGTCTAAAGATCCGAACGAGAAA
CGCGATCATATGGTTCTGCTGGAGTTCGTAACCGCAGCGGGCATCACGCATGGTATGGATGAACTGTACA
AATGACCAGGCATCAAATAAAACGAAAGGCTCAGTCGAAAGACTGGGCCTTTCGTTTTATCTGTTGTTTG
TCGGTGAACGCTCTCTACTAGAGTCACACTGGCTCACCTTCGGGTGGGCCTTTCTGCGTTTATAGGTCTC
AGCTGGAAATCTGCTCGTCAGTGGTGCTCACACTGACGAATCATGTACAGATCATACCGATGACTGCCTG
GCGACTCACAACTAAGCAAGACAGCCGGAACCAGCGCCGGCGAACACCACTGCATATATGGCATATCACA
ACAGTCCACGTCTCAAGCAGTTACAGAGATGTTACGAACCACTAGTGCACTGCAGTACATCGAGGAGAAC
TTCTAGTATATCTACATACCTAATATTATTGCCTTATTAAAAATGGAATCCCAACAATTACATCAAAATC
CACATTCTCTTCAAAATCAATTGTCCTGTACTTCCTTGTTCATGTGTGTTCAAAAACGTTATATTTATAG
GATAATTATACTCTATTTCTCAACAAGTAATTGGTTGTTTGGCCGAGCGGTCTAAGGCGCCTGATTCAAG
AAATATCTTGACCGCAGTTAACTGTGGGAATACTCAGGTATCGTAAGATGCAAGAGTTCGAATCTCTTAG
CAACCATTATTTTTTTCCTCAACATAACGAGAACACACAGGGGCGCTATCGCACAGAATCAAATTCGATG
ACTGGAAATTTTTTGTTAATTTCAGAGGTCGCCTGACGCATATACCTTTTTCAACTGAAAAATTGGGAGA
AAAAGGAAAGGTGAGAGCGCCGGAACCGGCTTTTCATATAGAATAGAGAAGCGTTCATGACTAAATGCTT
GCATCACAATACTTGAAGTTGACAATATTATTTAAGGACCTATTGTTTTTTCCAATAGGTGGTTAGCAAT
CGTCTTACTTTCTAACTTTTCTTACCTTTTACATTTCAGCAATATATATATATATATTTCAAGGATATAC
CATTCTAATGTCTGCCCCTAAGAAGATCGTCGTTTTGCCAGGTGACCACGTTGGTCAAGAAATCACAGCC
GAAGCCATTAAGGTTCTTAAAGCTATTTCTGATGTTCGTTCCAATGTCAAGTTCGATTTCGAAAATCATT
TAATTGGTGGTGCTGCTATCGATGCTACAGGTGTTCCACTTCCAGATGAGGCGCTGGAAGCCTCCAAGAA
GGCTGATGCCGTTTTGTTAGGTGCTGTGGGTGGTCCTAAATGGGGAACCGGTAGTGTTAGACCTGAACAA
GGTTTACTAAAAATCCGTAAAGAACTTCAATTGTACGCCAACTTAAGACCATGTAACTTTGCATCCGACT
CTCTTTTAGACTTATCTCCAATCAAGCCACAATTTGCTAAAGGTACTGACTTCGTTGTTGTCAGAGAATT
AGTGGGAGGTATTTACTTTGGTAAGAGAAAGGAGGACGATGGTGATGGTGTCGCTTGGGATAGTGAACAA
TACACCGTTCCAGAAGTGCAAAGAATCACAAGAATGGCCGCTTTCATGGCCCTACAACATGAGCCACCAT
TGCCTATTTGGTCCTTGGATAAAGCTAATGTTTTGGCCTCTTCAAGATTATGGAGAAAAACTGTGGAGGA
AACCATCAAGAACGAATTTCCTACATTGAAGGTTCAACATCAATTGATTGATTCTGCCGCCATGATCCTA
GTTAAGAACCCAACCCACCTAAATGGTATTATAATCACCAGCAACATGTTTGGTGATATCATCTCCGATG
AAGCCTCCGTTATCCCAGGTTCCTTGGGTTTGTTGCCATCTGCGTCCTTGGCCTCTTTGCCAGACAAGAA
CACCGCATTTGGTTTGTACGAACCATGCCACGGTTCTGCTCCAGATTTGCCAAAGAATAAGGTCAACCCT
ATCGCCACTATCTTGTCTGCTGCAATGATGTTGAAATTGTCATTGAACTTGCCTGAAGAAGGTAAGGCCA
TTGAAGATGCAGTTAAAAAGGTTTTGGATGCAGGTATCAGAACTGGTGATTTAGGTGGTTCCAACAGTAC
CACCGAAGTCGGTGATGCTGTCGCCGAAGAAGTTAAGAAAATCCTTGCTTAACCTGGAGGACCCTTCTCT
TTAGACTATTCTACTCTTATGCACGTAAAAAATTCTAGGAAATATGTATTAACTAGGAGTAAAATAACCG
GCTAGTGGCATTCATATAGCCGTCTGTTTACATCTACATCACACATTTCGAGTGTATATCTCGCAACGTT
GGCGTTAAATAGGCAGGAGTCAATACTTTCTAACATTGACCATTTTGCATCATTTTGTTACGGAAAAGTG
CTTTCCAATCATATATAATTAAAACTAGCGGATCACATTAAAAAGTTCATCCAAAGTGAAAAAACATTCT
AAATTTAGTAGACAGCAATTGTTTTAAAAGGGTGTTCCTATTTTCATATAACGGAGAGAGTTAAGCTTCC
TGTATGCAATTAGCAAATATTTTCACTGTAGAGTTCTGGGACCCGAGCGGCCGCGTGTTACAACCAATTA
ACCAATTCTGATTAGAAAAACTCATCGAGCATCAAATGAAACTGCAATTTATTCATATCAGGATTATCAA
TACCATATTTTTGAAAAAGCCGTTTCTGTAATGAAGGAGAAAACTCACCGAGGCAGTTCCATAGGATGGC
AAGATCCTGGTATCGGTCTGCGATTCCGACTCGTCCAACATCAATACAACCTATTAATTTCCCCTCGTCA
AAAATAAGGTTATCAAGTGAGAAATCACCATGAGTGACGACTGAATCCGGTGAGAATGGCAAAAGCTTAT
GCATTTCTTTCCAGACTTGTTCAACAGGCCAGCCATTACGCTCGTCATCAAAATCACTCGCATCAACCAA
ACCGTTATTCATTCGTGATTGCGCCTGAGCGAGGCGAAATACGCGATCGCTGTTAAAAGGACAATTACAA
ACAGGAATCGAATGCAACCGGCGCAGGAACACTGCCAGCGCATCAACAATATTTTCACCTGAATCAGGAT
ATTCTTCTAATACCTGGAATGCTGTTTTCCCGGGGATCGCAGTGGTGAGTAACCATGCATCATCAGGAGT
ACGGATAAAATGCTTGATGGTCGGAAGAGGCATAAATTCCGTCAGCCAGTTTAGTCTGACCATCTCATCT
GTAACATCATTGGCAACGCTACCTTTGCCATGTTTCAGAAACAACTCTGGCGCATCGGGCTTCCCATACA
ATCGATAGATTGTCGCACCTGATTGCCCGACATTATCGCGAGCCCATTTATACCCATATAAATCAGCATC
CATGTTGGAATTTAATCGCGGCCTGGAGCAAGACGTTTCCCGTTGAATATGGCTCATAACACCCCTTGTA
TTACTGTTTATGTAAGCAGACAGTTTTATTGTTCATGATGATATATTTTTATCTTGTGCAATGTAACATC
AGAGATTTTGAGACACAACGTGGCTTTGTTGAATAAATCGAACTTTTGCTGAGTTGAAGGATCAGTCATG
ACCAAAATCCCTTAACGTGAGTTTTCGTTCCACTGAGCGTCAGACCCCGTAGAAAAGATCAAAGGATCTT
CTTGAGATCCTTTTTTTCTGCGCGTAATCTGCTGCTTGCAAACAAAAAAACCACCGCTACCAGCGGTGGT
TTGTTTGCCGGATCAAGAGCTACCAACTCTTTTTCCGAAGGTAACTGGCTTCAGCAGAGCGCAGATACCA
AATACTGTTCTTCTAGTGTAGCCGTAGTTAGGCCACCACTTCAAGAACTCTGTAGCACCGCCTACATACC
TCGCTCTGCTAATCCTGTTACCAGTGGCTGCTGCCAGTGGCGATAAGTCGTGTCTTACCGGGTTGGACTC
AAGACGATAGTTACCGGATAAGGCGCAGCGGTCGGGCTGAACGGGGGGTTCGTGCACACAGCCCAGCTTG
GAGCGAACGACCTACACCGAACTGAGATACCTACAGCGTGAGCTATGAGAAAGCGCCACGCTTCCCGAAG
GGAGAAAGGCGGACAGGTATCCGGTAAGCGGCAGGGTCGGAACAGGAGAGCGCACGAGGGAGCTTCCAGG
GGGAAACGCCTGGTATCTTTATAGTCCTGTCGGGTTTCGCCACCTCTGACTTGAGCGTCGATTTTTGTGA
TGCTCGTCAGGGGGGCGGAGCCTATGGAAAAACGCCAGCAACGCGGCCTTTTTACGGTTCCTGGCCTTTT
GCTGGCCTTTTGCTCACATGTTCTTTCCTGCGTTATCCCCTGATTCTGTGGATAACCGTGCGGCCGCCCC
TGAATTCGCATCTAGACTGATGAGACGTGGTAGAGCCACAAACAGCCGGTACAAGCAACGATCTCCAGGA
CCATCTGAATCATGCGCGGATGACACGAACTCACGACGGCGATCACAGACATTAACCCACAGTACAGACA
CTGCGACAACGTGGCAATTCGTCGCAATACAACGTGAGACCGAAAGTGAAACGTGATTTCATGCGTCATT
TTGAACATTTTGTAAATCTTATTTAATAATGTGTGCGGCAATTCACATTTAATTTATGAATGTTTTCTTA
ACATCGCGGCAACTCAAGAAACGGCAGGTTCGGATCTTAGCTACTAGAGAAAGAGGAGAAATACTAGATG
CGTAAAGGCGAAGAGCTGTTCACTGGTGTCGTCCCTATTCTGGTGGAACTGGATGGTGATGTCAACGGTC
ATAAGTTTTCCGTGCGTGGCGAGGGTGAAGGTGACGCAACTAATGGTAAACTGACGCTGAAGTTCATCTG
TACTACTGGTAAACTGCCGGTTCCTTGGCCGACTCTGGTAACGACGCTGACTTATGGTGTTCAGTGCTTT
GCTCGTTATCCGGACCATATGAAGCAGCATGACTTCTTCAAGTCCGCCATGCCGGAAGGCTATGTGCAGG
AACGCACGATTTCCTTTAAGGATGACGGCACGTACAAAACGCGTGCGGAAGTGAAATTTGAAGGCGATAC
CCTGGTAAACCGCATTGAGCTGAAAGGCATTGACTTTAAAGAGGACGGCAATATCCTGGGCCATAAGCTG
GAATACAAT
